Addgene plasmid #157865: hnRNPA2_RRM1
Purpose: express His tagged hnRNPA2 RRM1
Depositing lab: Nicolas Fawzi. Depositing organization: Brown University. Publication: Weak binding to the A2RE RNA rigidifies hnRNPA2 RRMs and reduces liquid-liquid phase separation and aggregation. Ryan VH, Watters S, Amaya J, Khatiwada B, Venditti V, Naik MT, Fawzi NL. Nucleic Acids Res. 2020 Sep 1. pii: 5900113. doi: 10.1093/nar/gkaa710. PubMed 32870271.
Backbone
  Vector backbone: pJ411
  Vector type: Bacterial Expression
Growth in bacteria
  Bacterial resistance: Kanamycin, 50 μg/mL
  Growth temperature: 37°C
  Growth strain: DH5alpha
  Copy number: High Copy
Gene/Insert
  Gene/Insert name: hnRNPA2
  Species: H. sapiens (human)
  Entrez Gene: HNRNPA2B1 (a.k.a. HNRNPA2, HNRNPB1, HNRPA2, HNRPA2B1, HNRPB1, IBMPFD2, OPMD2, RNPA2, SNRPB1)
  Tag / fusion protein: His (N terminal on insert)
  Cloning method: Restriction Enzyme; 5′ cloning site Unknown (unknown if destroyed); 3′ cloning site Unknown (unknown if destroyed)
Terms and licenses: Academic/Nonprofit Terms; Industry Terms: Not Available to Industry
How to cite: hnRNPA2_RRM1 was a gift from Nicolas Fawzi (Addgene plasmid # 157865 ; http://n2t.net/addgene:157865 ; RRID:Addgene_157865)
