[The description below was written by a language model from this plasmid's Addgene catalogue record and pLannotate feature annotations shown in this document.]
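Description:
hnRNPA2_RRM1 is a bacterial expression plasmid built on the pJ411 backbone, made to produce a His-tagged form of the first RNA recognition motif (RRM1) of human hnRNPA2 (gene HNRNPA2B1) in E. coli. It replicates from a high-copy ColE1/pUC-type origin and is selected with kanamycin through an aph(3')-Ia (KanR) gene, which is preceded by a fragment of the AmpR (bla) promoter. The sequenced record is 5,028 nt long.

Expression is driven by a T7 promoter followed immediately by a lac operator, and the plasmid carries its own lacI gene with its promoter. Transcription is therefore held off by lac repressor until IPTG is added, and it requires a host that supplies T7 RNA polymerase. A T7 terminator sits just downstream of the coding region, and fragments of the rrnB T1 and T2 terminators help insulate the cassette from neighbouring transcription. The catalogue places the His tag at the N-terminus of the insert, although the automated annotation does not mark it as a separate feature. The gap between the operator and the annotated coding match would be the natural place for a ribosome binding site and the tag, but this is not recorded.

One discrepancy is worth noting. The annotated HNRNPA2B1 match spans about 1 kb, close to the length of full-length hnRNPA2 and much longer than a single RRM domain would need. The feature table alone does not show whether an internal stop codon or some other change limits the product to RRM1. The match was also assigned to a non-human primate orthologue, which probably reflects high sequence conservation, since the record gives the species as human. The cloning sites are unknown. The associated work concerns RNA binding by the hnRNPA2 RRMs and its effect on phase separation and aggregation, so the plasmid's likely use is producing recombinant protein for biophysical study.
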