Features (pLannotate 1.2.2; 14 found; start..end, strand, type, name):
    208..226     +  promoter       T7 promoter: promoter for bacteriophage T7 RNA polymerase
    227..251     +  protein_bind   lac operator: The lac repressor binds to the lac operator to inhibit transcription in E. coli. This inhibition can be relieved by adding lactose or isopropyl-β-D-thiogalactopyranoside (IPTG). lac repressor encoded by lacI
    354..1376    +  CDS            HNRNPA2B1: ROA2_SAGOE - Also known as HNRPA2B1. Experimental evidence at protein level: Swiss-Prot protein existence level 1. Heterogeneous nuclear ribonucleoprotein (hnRNP) that associates with nascent pre-mRNAs, packaging them into hnRNP particles. The hnRNP particle arrangement on nascent hnRNA is non-random and sequence-dependent and serves to condense and stabilize the transcripts and minimize tangling and knotting. Packaging plays a role in various processes such as transcription, pre-mRNA processing, RNA nuclear export, subcellular location, mRNA translation and stability of mature mRNAs. Forms hn
   1390..1437    +  terminator     T7 terminator: transcription terminator for bacteriophage T7 RNA polymerase
   1497..1537    -  terminator     rrnB T1 terminator (fragment): transcription terminator T1 from the E. coli rrnB gene
   1539..1654    -  ncRNA          5S rRNA: Accession: RF00001 - 5S ribosomal RNA
   1685..1709    +  CDS            KanR (fragment): aminoglycoside phosphotransferase; aph(3')-Ia; confers resistance to kanamycin in bacteria or G418 (Geneticin®) in eukaryotes
   1739..1835    +  promoter       AmpR promoter (fragment): bla
   1838..2647    +  CDS            KanR: aminoglycoside phosphotransferase; aph(3')-Ia; confers resistance to kanamycin in bacteria or G418 (Geneticin®) in eukaryotes
   2656..2729    +  promoter       lacI promoter (fragment): lacI
   2730..3809    +  CDS            lacI: LACI_ECOLI - Experimental evidence at protein level: Swiss-Prot protein existence level 1. Repressor of the lactose operon. Binds allolactose as an inducer. From Escherichia coli (strain K12).
   3898..4486    +  rep_origin     ori: high-copy-number ColE1/pMB1/pBR322/pUC origin of replication
   4711..4728    +  terminator     rrnB T2 terminator (fragment): transcription terminator T2 from the E. coli rrnB gene
   4753..4772    -  CDS            lacZα (fragment): LacZα fragment of β-galactosidase; lacZ fragment
>Addgene plasmid #157865 | hnRNPA2_RRM1 | addgene full sequence | sequence record 307931 | Addgene NGS Result
ATTATTTATGATTTTTTGTATATACAATATTTCTAGTTTGTTAAAGAGAATTAAGAAAATAAATCTCGAA
AATAATAAAGGGAAAATCAGTTTTTGATATCAAAATTATACATGTCAACGATAATACAAAATATAATACA
AACTATAAGATGTTATCAGTATTTATTATGCATTTAGAATAAATTTTGTGTCGCCCTTCCGCGAAATTAA
TACGACTCACTATAGGGGAATTGTGAGCGGATAACAATTCCCCTCTAGAAATAATTTTGTTTAACTTTTG
AAGGAGATATACCATGGGTAGCGACAAGATTCACCACCATCATCATCATGAGAATTTGTACTTTCAGGGC
CATATGGAACGTGAAAAAGAGCAGTTTCGCAAGCTGTTTATCGGTGGCCTGAGCTTCGAAACTACCGAAG
AGAGCCTGCGCAACTATTATGAGCAGTGGGGTAAACTGACGGATTGCGTCGTGATGCGTGACCCGGCGAG
CAAGCGCAGCCGTGGCTTCGGTTTCGTCACCTTCTCCAGCATGGCAGAGGTTGACGCCGCTATGGCAGCC
CGTCCTCACAGCATTGACGGCCGTGTGGTTGAGCCGAAGCGTGCGGTCGCTCGTGAAGAGTCGGGTAAGC
CGTAGGCTCACGTCACCGTCAAAAAGCTGTTCGTGGGTGGTATCAAGGAAGATACCGAGGAACACCACTT
GCGCGACTACTTCGAGGAATATGGCAAAATCGATACCATTGAGATCATTACGGACCGTCAAAGCGGCAAA
AAGCGTGGTTTCGGCTTTGTTACGTTTGACGATCACGACCCGGTTGACAAAATCGTGCTGCAAAAGTACC
ACACCATTAACGGCCACAACGCCGAGGTGCGTAAAGCGCTGAGCCGTCAAGAGATGCAAGAAGTGCAGTC
CTCTCGCAGCGGTCGTGGTGGCAACTTTGGTTTCGGTGATAGCCGCGGTGGTGGCGGCAACTTCGGTCCG
GGTCCGGGCAGCAATTTCCGTGGTGGTTCCGACGGTTACGGTAGCGGTCGCGGCTTTGGCGATGGCTATA
ATGGTTACGGTGGTGGTCCGGGCGGCGGCAATTTCGGTGGTAGCCCGGGTTACGGCGGTGGTCGCGGCGG
TTATGGCGGTGGCGGTCCAGGCTACGGTAACCAGGGTGGTGGTTATGGTGGTGGCTACGATAACTATGGC
GGTGGTAACTATGGTAGCGGCAATTACAATGATTTTGGCAACTACAACCAGCAACCGAGCAATTACGGCC
CGATGAAATCCGGCAATTTTGGCGGTTCCCGTAATATGGGTGGTCCGTATGGTGGCGGTAACTACGGCCC
GGGTGGTAGCGGTGGTTCTGGCGGCTATGGTGGCCGCAGCCGTTACTAACTCGAGCCCCCTAGCATAACC
CCTTGGGGCCTCTAAACGGGTCTTGAGGGGTTTTTTGCCCCTGAGACGCGTCAATCGAGTTCGTACCTAA
GGGCGACACCCCCTAATTAGCCCGGGCGAAAGGCCCAGTCTTTCGACTGAGCCTTTCGTTTTATTTGATG
CCTGGCAGTTCCCTACTCTCGCATGGGGAGTCCCCACACTACCATCGGCGCTACGGCGTTTCACTTCTGA
GTTCGGCATGGGGTCAGGTGGGACCACCGCGCTACTGCCGCCAGGCAAACAAGGGGTGTTATGAGCCATA
TTCAGGTATAAATGGGCTCGCGATAATGTTCAGAATTGGTTAATTGGTTGTAACACTGACCCCTATTTGT
TTATTTTTCTAAATACATTCAAATATGTATCCGCTCATGAGACAATAACCCTGATAAATGCTTCAATAAT
ATTGAAAAAGGAAGAATATGAGCCATATTCAACGGGAAACGTCGAGGCCGCGATTAAATTCCAACATGGA
TGCTGATTTATATGGGTATAAATGGGCTCGCGATAATGTCGGGCAATCAGGTGCGACAATCTATCGCTTG
TATGGGAAGCCCGATGCGCCAGAGTTGTTTCTGAAACATGGCAAAGGTAGCGTTGCCAATGATGTTACAG
ATGAGATGGTCAGACTAAACTGGCTGACGGAATTTATGCCACTTCCGACCATCAAGCATTTTATCCGTAC
TCCTGATGATGCATGGTTACTCACCACTGCGATCCCCGGAAAAACAGCGTTCCAGGTATTAGAAGAATAT
CCTGATTCAGGTGAAAATATTGTTGATGCGCTGGCAGTGTTCCTGCGCCGGTTGCACTCGATTCCTGTTT
GTAATTGTCCTTTTAACAGCGATCGCGTATTTCGCCTCGCTCAGGCGCAATCACGAATGAATAACGGTTT
GGTTGATGCGAGTGATTTTGATGACGAGCGTAATGGCTGGCCTGTTGAACAAGTCTGGAAAGAAATGCAT
AAACTTTTGCCATTCTCACCGGATTCAGTCGTCACTCATGGTGATTTCTCACTTGATAACCTTATTTTTG
ACGAGGGGAAATTAATAGGTTGTATTGATGTTGGACGAGTCGGAATCGCAGACCGATACCAGGATCTTGC
CATCCTATGGAACTGCCTCGGTGAGTTTTCTCCTTCATTACAGAAACGGCTTTTTCAAAAATATGGTATT
GATAATCCTGATATGAATAAATTGCAATTTCATTTGATGCTCGATGAGTTTTTCTAAGCGGCGCGCCATC
GAATGGCGCAAAACCTTTCGCGGTATGGCATGATAGCGCCCGGAAGAGAGTCAATTCAGGGTGGTGAATA
TGAAACCAGTAACGTTATACGATGTCGCAGAGTATGCCGGTGTCTCTTATCAGACCGTTTCCCGCGTGGT
GAACCAGGCCAGCCACGTTTCTGCGAAAACGCGGGAAAAAGTGGAAGCGGCGATGGCGGAGCTGAATTAC
ATTCCCAACCGCGTGGCACAACAACTGGCGGGCAAACAGTCGTTGCTGATTGGCGTTGCCACCTCCAGTC
TGGCCCTGCACGCGCCGTCGCAAATTGTCGCGGCGATTAAATCTCGCGCCGATCAACTGGGTGCCAGCGT
GGTGGTGTCGATGGTAGAACGAAGCGGCGTCGAAGCCTGTAAAGCGGCGGTGCACAATCTTCTCGCGCAA
CGCGTCAGTGGGCTGATCATTAACTATCCGCTGGATGACCAGGATGCCATTGCTGTGGAAGCTGCCTGCA
CTAATGTTCCGGCGTTATTTCTTGATGTCTCTGACCAGACACCCATCAACAGTATTATTTTCTCCCATGA
GGACGGTACGCGACTGGGCGTGGAGCATCTGGTCGCATTGGGTCACCAGCAAATCGCGCTGTTAGCGGGC
CCATTAAGTTCTGTCTCGGCGCGTCTGCGTCTGGCTGGCTGGCATAAATATCTCACTCGCAATCAAATTC
AGCCGATAGCGGAACGGGAAGGCGACTGGAGTGCCATGTCCGGTTTTCAACAAACCATGCAAATGCTGAA
TGAGGGCATCGTTCCCACTGCGATGCTGGTTGCCAACGATCAGATGGCGCTGGGCGCAATGCGCGCCATT
ACCGAGTCCGGGCTGCGCGTTGGTGCGGATATCTCGGTAGTGGGATACGACGATACCGAAGATAGCTCAT
GTTATATCCCGCCGTTAACCACCATCAAACAGGATTTTCGCCTGCTGGGGCAAACCAGCGTGGACCGCTT
GCTGCAACTCTCTCAGGGCCAGGCGGTGAAGGGCAATCAGCTGTTGCCAGTCTCACTGGTGAAAAGAAAA
ACCACCCTGGCGCCCAATACGCAAACCGCCTCTCCCCGCGCGTTGGCCGATTCATTAATGCAGCTGGCAC
GACAGGTTTCCCGACTGGAAAGCGGGCAGTGACTCATGACCAAAATCCCTTAACGTGAGTTACGCGCGCG
TCGTTCCACTGAGCGTCAGACCCCGTAGAAAAGATCAAAGGATCTTCTTGAGATCCTTTTTTTCTGCGCG
TAATCTGCTGCTTGCAAACAAAAAAACCACCGCTACCAGCGGTGGTTTGTTTGCCGGATCAAGAGCTACC
AACTCTTTTTCCGAAGGTAACTGGCTTCAGCAGAGCGCAGATACCAAATACTGTTCTTCTAGTGTAGCCG
TAGTTAGCCCACCACTTCAAGAACTCTGTAGCACCGCCTACATACCTCGCTCTGCTAATCCTGTTACCAG
TGGCTGCTGCCAGTGGCGATAAGTCGTGTCTTACCGGGTTGGACTCAAGACGATAGTTACCGGATAAGGC
GCAGCGGTCGGGCTGAACGGGGGGTTCGTGCACACAGCCCAGCTTGGAGCGAACGACCTACACCGAACTG
AGATACCTACAGCGTGAGCTATGAGAAAGCGCCACGCTTCCCGAAGGGAGAAAGGCGGACAGGTATCCGG
TAAGCGGCAGGGTCGGAACAGGAGAGCGCACGAGGGAGCTTCCAGGGGGAAACGCCTGGTATCTTTATAG
TCCTGTCGGGTTTCGCCACCTCTGACTTGAGCGTCGATTTTTGTGATGCTCGTCAGGGGGGCGGAGCCTA
TGGAAAAACGCCAGCAACGCGGCCTTTTTACGGTTCCTGGCCTTTTGCTGGCCTTTTGCTCACATGTTCT
TTCCTGCGTTATCCCCTGATTCTGTGGATAACCGTATTACCGCCTTTGAGTGAGCTGATACCGCTCGCCG
CAGCCGAACGACCGAGCGCAGCGAGTCAGTGAGCGAGGAAGCGGAAGGCGAGAGTAGGGAACTGCCAGGC
ATCAAACTAAGCAGAAGGCCCCTGACGGATGGCCTTTTTGCGTTTCTACAAACTCTTTCTGTGTTGTAAA
ACGACGGCCAGTCTTAAGCTCGGGCCCCCTGGGCGGTTCTGATAACGAGTAATCGTTAATCCGCAAATAA
CGTAAAAACCCGCTTCGGCGGGTTTTTTTATGGGGGGAGTTTAGGGAAAGAGCATTTGTCAGAATATTTA
AGGGCGCCTGTCACTTTGCTTGATATATGAGAATTATTTAACCTTATAAATGAGAAAAAAGCAACGCACT
TTAAATAAGATACGTTGCTTTTTCGATTGATGAACACCTATAATTAAACTATTCATCT
