>Addgene plasmid #157865 | hnRNPA2_RRM1 | depositor partial sequence | sequence record 305106 | insert
NGAACGTGAAAAAGAGCAGTTTCGCAAGCTGTTTATCGGTGGCCTGAGCTTCGAAACTACCGAAGAGAGC
CTGCGCAACTATTATGAGCAGTGGGGTAAACTGACGGATTGCGTCGTGATGCGTGACCCGGCGAGCAAGC
GCAGCCGTGGCTTCGGTTTCGTCACCTTCTCCAGCATGGCAGAGGTTGACGCCGCTATGGCAGCCCGTCC
TCACAGCATTGACGGCCGTGTGGTTGAGCCGAAGCGTGCGGTCGCTCGTGAAGAGTCGGGTAAGCCGTAG
GCTCACGTCACCGTCAAAAAGCTGTTCTTGGGTGGTATCAAGGAAGATACCGAGGAACACCACTTGCGCG
ACTACTTCGAGGAATATGGCAAAATCGATACCATTGAGATCATTACGGACCGTCAAAGCGGCAAAAAGCG
TGGTTTCGGCTTTGTTACGTTTGACGATCACGACCCGGTTGACAAAATCGTGCTGCAAAAGTACCACACC
ATTAACGGCCACAACGCCGAGGTGCGTAAAGCGCTGAGCCGTCAAGAGATGCAAGAAGTGCAGTCCTCTC
GCAGCGGTCGTGGTGGCAACTTTGGTTTCGGTGATAGCCGCGGTGGTGGCGGCAACTTCGGTCCGGGTCC
GGGCAGCAATTTCCGTGGTGGTTCCGACGGTTACGGTAGCGGTCGCGGCTTTGGCGATGGCTATAATGGT
TACGGTGGTGGTCCGGGCGGCGGCAATTTCGGTGGTAGCCCGGGTTACGGCGGTGGTCGCGGCGGTTATG
GCGGTGGCGGTCCAGGCTACGGTAACCAGGGTGGTGGTT
